Addgene plasmid #53040: pHL1853
Purpose: PLlacO-1:glgC::gfp::LVA, PconNoHind:RBS(st3):tetR, PconNoHind:RBS(st2):csrA
Depositing lab: Han Lim. Depositing organization: University of California, Berkeley. Publication: Rapid and robust signaling in the CsrA cascade via RNA-protein interactions and feedback regulation. Adamson DN, Lim HN. Proc Natl Acad Sci U S A. 2013 Aug 6;110(32):13120-5. doi: 10.1073/pnas.1308476110. Epub 2013 Jul 22. PubMed 23878244.
Backbone
  Vector backbone: unknown
  Backbone manufacturer: Lim lab
  Vector type: Bacterial Expression, Synthetic Biology
Growth in bacteria
  Bacterial resistance: Ampicillin, 100 μg/mL
  Growth temperature: 37°C
  Growth strain: DH5alpha
  Copy number: High Copy
Gene/Insert 1
  Gene/Insert name: GFP
  Species: E.coli
  Promoter: pLlac0-1
  Tag / fusion protein: LVA (C terminal on insert); glgC leader (N terminal on insert)
  Cloning method: Unknown
  Sequencing primers: 5′ unknown; 3′ GFP-R
Gene/Insert 2
  Gene/Insert name: tetR
  Promoter: pConNoHind
  Tag / fusion protein: RBS(st3) (N terminal on insert)
  Cloning method: Unknown
  Sequencing primers: 5′ GFP-F; 3′ AspTerm
Gene/Insert 3
  Gene/Insert name: csrA
  Species: E. coli
  Promoter: pConNoHind
  Tag / fusion protein: RBS(st2) (N terminal on insert)
  Cloning method: Unknown
  Sequencing primers: 5′ unknown
Terms and licenses: Academic/Nonprofit Terms; Industry Terms: Not Available to Industry
How to cite: pHL1853 was a gift from Han Lim (Addgene plasmid # 53040 ; http://n2t.net/addgene:53040 ; RRID:Addgene_53040)
