[The description below was written by a language model from this plasmid's Addgene catalogue record.]
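Description:
pHL1853 is a high-copy bacterial expression plasmid built for synthetic biology work in E. coli. It is selected with ampicillin. The backbone is listed only as an in-house laboratory vector of unknown identity, so the origin of replication is not stated, and no feature table is available to confirm individual elements.

The plasmid carries three expression cassettes. The first is a reporter in which the PLlacO-1 promoter, a synthetic LacI-repressible (IPTG-inducible) promoter, drives GFP fused at its N-terminal end to the glgC leader and at its C terminus to an LVA tag. The glgC leader is a well-known target of the RNA-binding protein CsrA, which binds it and represses translation, so fluorescence from this fusion reports CsrA activity at the post-transcriptional level. The LVA tag is an ssrA-type degradation signal that shortens GFP half-life, allowing the signal to follow changes in expression rather than accumulating. The second and third cassettes each use a promoter named PconNoHind, apparently a constitutive promoter judging by its name, to express tetR and csrA. These are translated from different ribosome binding sites, designated RBS(st3) and RBS(st2) respectively, which presumably set the level of each protein. The plasmid thus supplies CsrA itself, while TetR would be available to control a Tet-regulated promoter located elsewhere; the record does not say what that target is.

The associated work concerns signalling speed and feedback regulation in the CsrA cascade. This fits use of the plasmid as a reporter and regulator module for measuring the dynamics of CsrA-mediated translational repression in living cells.
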