>Addgene plasmid #53040 | pHL1853 | addgene partial sequence | sequence record 83843 | GFP-R 5'-CCATCTAATTCAACAAGAATTGGGACAAC-3'
CATGCTAACCATGACTAACTCCTTTTTTATCATCTCTGGAACACACACAATCCGTGTGCAGGTCCCTGCC
AGAGTCGACAGTATCTTGTTATCCGCTCACAATGTCAATGTTATCCGCTCACATTTATGACGTCAGGTGG
CACTTTTCGGGGAAATGTGCGCGGAACCCCTATTTGTTTATTTTTCTAAATACATTCAAATATGTATCCG
CTCATGAGACAATAACCCTGATAAATGCTTCAATAATATTGAAAAAGGAAGAGTATGAGTATTCAACATT
TCCGTGTCGCCCTTATTCCCTTTTTTGCGGCATTTTGCCTTCCTGTTTTTGCTCACCCAGAAACGCTGGT
GAAAGTAAAAGATGCTGAAGATCAGTTGGGTGCACGAGTGGGTTACATCGAACTGGATCTCAACAGCGGT
AAGATCCTTGAGAGTTTTCGCCCCGAAGAACGTTTTCCAATGATGAGCACTTTTAAAGTTCTGCTATGTG
GCGCGGTATTATCCCGTATTGACGCCGGGCAAGAGCAACTCGGTCGCCGCATACACTATTCTCAGAATGA
CTTGGTTGAGTACTCACCAGTCACAGAAAAGCATCTTACGGATGGCATGACAGTAAGAGAATTATGCAGT
GCTGCCA
