>Addgene plasmid #53040 | pHL1853 | addgene partial sequence | sequence record 83949 | GFP-F 5'-GGTCCTTCTTGAGTTTGTAAC-3'
ATACAAAGCAGCAAACGACGAAAACTACGCTTTAGTAGCTTAATGCTAGCTTGGCTGTTTTGGCGGATGA
GAGAAGATTTTCAGCCTGATACAGATTAAATCAGAACGCAGAAGCGGTCTGATAAAACAGAATTTGCCTG
GCGGCAGTAGCGCGGTGGTCCCACCTGACCCCATGCCGAACTCAGAAGTGAAACGCCGTAGCGCCGATGG
TAGTGTGGGGTCTCCCCATGCGAGAGTAGGGAACTGCCAGGCATCAAATAAAACGAAAGGCTCAGTCGAA
AGACTGGGCCTTTCGTTTTATCTGTTGTTTGTCGGTGAACGCTCTCCTGAGTAGGACAAATCCGCCGGGA
GCGGATTTGAACGTTGCGAAGCAACGGCCCGGAGGGTGGCGGGCAGGACGCCCGCCATAAACTGCCAGGC
ATCAAATTAAGCAGAAGGCCATCCTGACGGATGGCCTTTTTGCGTTTCTACAAACTCTTTTGTTTATTTT
TCTA
