>Addgene plasmid #53040 | pHL1853 | addgene partial sequence | sequence record 94752 | AspTerm 5'-ACTGCTCACAAGAAAAAAGGCACG-3'
TACGATTAAAGCTTAAGACCCACTTTCACATTTAAGTTGTTTTTCTAATCCGCATATGATCAATTCAAGG
CCGAATAAGAAGGCTGGCTCTGCACCTTGGTGATCAAATAATTCGATAGCTTGTCGTAATAATGGCGGCA
TACTATCAGTAGTAGGTGTTTCCCTTTCTTCTTTAGCGACTTGATGCTCTTGATCTTCCAATACGCAACC
TAAAGTAAAATGCCCCACAGCGCTGAGTGCATATAATGCATTCTCTAGTGAAAAACCTTGTTGGCATAAA
AAGGCTAATTGATTTTCGAGAGTTTCATACTGTTTTTCTGTAGGCCGTGTACCTAAATGTACTTTTGCTC
CATCGCGATGACTTAGTAAAGCACATCTAAAACTTTTAGCGTTATTACGTAAAAAATCTTGCCAGCTTTC
CCCTTCTAAAGGGCAAAAGTGAGTATGGTGCCTATCTAACATCTCAATGGCTAAGGCGTCGAGCAAAGCC
CGCTTATTTTTTACATGCCAATACAATGTAGGCTGCTCTACACCTAGCTTCTGGGCGAGTTTACGGGTTG
TTAAACCTTCGATTCCGACCTCATTAAGCAGCTCTAATGCGCTGTTAATCACTTTACTTTTATCTAATCT
AGACATTTTCCTCCTTACCCGGGTGTGTGGAATCCATTATAACCGCCAAGCATAAAAATGTCAACAACGA
CGGTGCTCGAGGATCCTGAGCGGATACATATTTGAATGTATTTAGAAAAATAAACAAAAAGAGTTTGTAG
AAAACGCAAAAAAGGCCATCCGTCAGGATGGCCTTCTGCTTAAATTTGAT
