>Addgene plasmid #53040 | pHL1853 | addgene partial sequence | sequence record 94756 | csrA-rev 5'-agtaactggactgctgggat-3'
ACTTCCTTCGGGGCATTTACGCCAATACGTACCTGGTTGCCCTTTACCCCTAAAACTGTCACGGTGACCT
CATCCCCAATCATGAGGGTCTCACCAACTCGACGAG
